Addgene plasmid #237234: Ec holB-pET(11a)(ACH-)
Purpose: over-express E. coli holB (Pol III delta prime subunit)
Depositing lab: Michael O'Donnell. Depositing organization: Rockefeller University.
Backbone
  Vector backbone: pET-11a
  Vector type: Bacterial Expression
Growth in bacteria
  Bacterial resistance: Ampicillin, 100 μg/mL
  Growth temperature: 37°C
  Growth strain: DH5alpha
  Copy number: Low Copy
Gene/Insert
  Gene/Insert name: holB (delta prime)
  Species: E. coli
  Entrez Gene: holB (a.k.a. b1099, ECK1085)
  Cloning method: Restriction Enzyme; 5′ cloning site Unknown (unknown if destroyed)
Terms and licenses: Academic/Nonprofit Terms; Industry Terms: Not Available to Industry
Depositor comments: Aat II, Cla I, & Hind III sites eliminated from plasmid backbone
How to cite: Ec holB-pET(11a)(ACH-) was a gift from Michael O'Donnell (Addgene plasmid # 237234 ; http://n2t.net/addgene:237234 ; RRID:Addgene_237234)
