[The description below was written by a language model from this plasmid's Addgene catalogue record and pLannotate feature annotations shown in this document.]
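Description:
Ec holB-pET(11a)(ACH-) is a bacterial expression plasmid of about 6.6 kb built on pET-11a for over-producing the E. coli holB gene product, the delta prime (δ′) subunit of DNA polymerase III holoenzyme. δ′ is a component of the clamp-loading (gamma) complex, which uses ATP to place the beta sliding clamp onto primed DNA. According to the depositor, this version of the backbone has had its AatII, ClaI and HindIII sites removed, which presumably explains the "ACH-" in the name. The cloning sites used for the insert are not recorded.

The holB coding sequence sits downstream of a T7 promoter with an adjacent lac operator and is followed by a T7 terminator. Transcription therefore depends on T7 RNA polymerase supplied by the expression host, and it is repressed by the plasmid-encoded lacI gene (with its own promoter) until it is relieved by IPTG or lactose. No affinity or epitope tag fused to holB is annotated. A short fragment matching T7 gene 10-derived sequence lies between the end of the gene and the terminator, and it appears to be vector remnant rather than part of the product.

Propagation relies on the pBR322-type ColE1/pMB1 origin together with rop and the bom region, consistent with the low copy number listed. Selection is by ampicillin through the β-lactamase gene and its promoter. Several tetracycline-resistance fragments are non-functional leftovers of the pBR322 ancestry. The plasmid is suited to producing recombinant δ′ for purification, for example for biochemical study or reconstitution of the clamp loader and replisome, though the record states only over-expression as its purpose.
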