Features (pLannotate 1.2.2; 17 found; start..end, strand, type, name):
    643..1503    -  CDS            AmpR: β-lactamase; bla; confers resistance to ampicillin, carbenicillin, and related antibiotics
   1504..1608    -  promoter       AmpR promoter: bla
   1793..1897    +  CDS            TcR (fragment): tetracycline efflux protein; tet; confers resistance to tetracycline
   1920..1967    -  terminator     T7 terminator: transcription terminator for bacteriophage T7 RNA polymerase
   1975..2024    -  CDS            SET1 (fragment): solubility-enhancement tag derived from T7 phage gene 10B
   2035..3036    -  CDS            holB: HOLB_ECOLI - Experimental evidence at protein level: Swiss-Prot protein existence level 1. Part of the beta sliding clamp loading complex, which hydrolyzes ATP to load the beta clamp onto primed DNA to form the DNA replication pre-initiation complex (PubMed:2040637). DNA polymerase III is a complex, multichain enzyme responsible for most of the replicative synthesis in bacteria. This DNA polymerase also exhibits 3' to 5' exonuclease activity. The gamma complex (gamma(3),delta,delta') is thought to load beta dimers onto DNA by binding ATP which alters the complex's conformation so it can bind b
   3058..3082    -  protein_bind   lac operator: The lac repressor binds to the lac operator to inhibit transcription in E. coli. This inhibition can be relieved by adding lactose or isopropyl-β-D-thiogalactopyranoside (IPTG). lac repressor encoded by lacI
   3083..3101    -  promoter       T7 promoter: promoter for bacteriophage T7 RNA polymerase
   3123..3402    +  CDS            TcR (fragment): tetracycline efflux protein; tet; confers resistance to tetracycline
   3410..3487    +  promoter       lacI promoter: lacI
   3488..4570    +  CDS            lacI: lac repressor; lacI; The lac repressor binds to the lac operator to inhibit transcription in E. coli. This inhibition can be relieved by adding lactose or isopropyl-β-D-thiogalactopyranoside (IPTG).
   4583..4604    +  protein_bind   CAP binding site: CAP binding activates transcription in the presence of cAMP. E. coli catabolite activator protein
   4619..5243    +  CDS            TcR (fragment): tetracycline efflux protein; tet; confers resistance to tetracycline
   5485..5865    -  CDS            YPB1_ECOLX: Protein predicted: Swiss-Prot protein existence level 4. From Escherichia coli.
   5882..6073    +  CDS            rop: Rop protein, which maintains plasmids at low copy number; rop
   6175..6314    +  misc_feature   bom: basis of mobility region from pBR322
   6500..472     -  rep_origin     ori (across the origin): high-copy-number ColE1/pMB1/pBR322/pUC origin of replication
>Addgene plasmid #237234 | Ec holB-pET(11a)(ACH-) | addgene full sequence | sequence record 469255 | Addgene NGS Result
GCGCTCTCCTGTTCCGACCCTGCCGCTTACCGGATACCTGTCCGCCTTTCTCCCTTCGGGAAGCGTGGCG
CTTTCTCATAGCTCACGCTGTAGGTATCTCAGTTCGGTGTAGGTCGTTCGCTCCAAGCTGGGCTGTGTGC
ACGAACCCCCCGTTCAGCCCGACCGCTGCGCCTTATCCGGTAACTATCGTCTTGAGTCCAACCCGGTAAG
ACACGACTTATCGCCACTGGCAGCAGCCACTGGTAACAGGATTAGCAGAGCGAGGTATGTAGGCGGTGCT
ACAGAGTTCTTGAAGTGGTGGCCTAACTACGGCTACACTAGAAGGACAGTATTTGGTATCTGCGCTCTGC
TGAAGCCAGTTACCTTCGGAAAAAGAGTTGGTAGCTCTTGATCCGGCAAACAAACCACCGCTGGTAGCGG
TGGTTTTTTTGTTTGCAAGCAGCAGATTACGCGCAGAAAAAAAGGATCTCAAGAAGATCCTTTGATCTTT
TCTACGGGGTCTGACGCTCAGTGGAACGAAAACTCACGTTAAGGGATTTTGGTCATGAGATTATCAAAAA
GGATCTTCACCTAGATCCTTTTAAATTAAAAATGAAGTTTTAAATCAATCTAAAGTATATATGAGTAAAC
TTGGTCTGACAGTTACCAATGCTTAATCAGTGAGGCACCTATCTCAGCGATCTGTCTATTTCGTTCATCC
ATAGTTGCCTGACTCCCCGTCGTGTAGATAACTACGATACGGGAGGGCTTACCATCTGGCCCCAGTGCTG
CAATGATACCGCGAGACCCACGCTCACCGGCTCCAGATTTATCAGCAATAAACCAGCCAGCCGGAAGGGC
CGAGCGCAGAAGTGGTCCTGCAACTTTATCCGCCTCCATCCAGTCTATTAATTGTTGCCGGGAAGCTAGA
GTAAGTAGTTCGCCAGTTAATAGTTTGCGCAACGTTGTTGCCATTGCTGCAGGCATCGTGGTGTCACGCT
CGTCGTTTGGTATGGCTTCATTCAGCTCCGGTTCCCAACGATCAAGGCGAGTTACATGATCCCCCATGTT
GTGCAAAAAAGCGGTTAGCTCCTTCGGTCCTCCGATCGTTGTCAGAAGTAAGTTGGCCGCAGTGTTATCA
CTCATGGTTATGGCAGCACTGCATAATTCTCTTACTGTCATGCCATCCGTAAGATGCTTTTCTGTGACTG
GTGAGTACTCAACCAAGTCATTCTGAGAATAGTGTATGCGGCGACCGAGTTGCTCTTGCCCGGCGTCAAC
ACGGGATAATACCGCGCCACATAGCAGAACTTTAAAAGTGCTCATCATTGGAAAACGTTCTTCGGGGCGA
AAACTCTCAAGGATCTTACCGCTGTTGAGATCCAGTTCGATGTAACCCACTCGTGCACCCAACTGATCTT
CAGCATCTTTTACTTTCACCAGCGTTTCTGGGTGAGCAAAAACAGGAAGGCAAAATGCCGCAAAAAAGGG
AATAAGGGCGACACGGAAATGTTGAATACTCATACTCTTCCTTTTTCAATATTATTGAAGCATTTATCAG
GGTTATTGTCTCATGAGCGGATACATATTTGAATGTATTTAGAAAAATAAACAAATAGGGGTTCCGCGCA
CATTTCCCCGAAAAGTGCCACCTGCTAAGAAACCATTATTATCATGACATTAACCTATAAAAATAGGCGT
ATCACGAGGCCCTTTCGTCTTCAAGAATTCTCATGTTTGACAGCTTATCATCGACCAGCTTTAATGCGGT
AGTTTATCACAGTTAAATTGCTAACGCAGTCAGGCACCGTGTATGAAATCTAACAATGCGCTCATCGTCA
TCCTCGGCACCGTCACCCTGGATGCTGTAGGCATAGGCTTGGTTATGCCGGTACTGCCGGGCCTCTTGCG
GGATATCCGGATATAGTTCCTCCTTTCAGCAAAAAACCCCTCAAGACCCGTTTAGAGGCCCCAAGGGGTT
ATGCTAGTTATTGCTCAGCGGTGGCAGCAGCCAACTCAGCTTCCTTTCGGGCTTTGTTAGCAGCCGGATC
CTTAAAGATGAGGAACCGGTAGCACAACGCCCGGTTGCAGGTAATGCTCAATACGCAGTAAAAGATCGGT
GATGAGAAGCTCGCGGTTGATGCCTGTAACAGACATTAACTGTTCACGAATGTGGCAAACATCCCCCAGT
ATAGCCTGCAGGCGCGAGGGAGAAAGATGGTTTGCCAGTTCGGCGACCAGGCCCGGCACATCAACATTGG
TCACCTGCGCAGCACCATGATGGCGTTTTAGCGCATCCATCAGCAACGTTGCCAGCCAGTGTAAACGCGC
CGGAGCTTGTTCATGATTAAGGGCCGCTAGCAGCGAATACCAGTCGCCCGATGGCACGCTATATGCCAAC
GCCTGACACAATGTTTCACGAGCCTGCCAGTTATCTCCCTGAAACAACGCCAGTGCCGCGCCAGGCGAAC
CGGCGCTTAAGCGCAATGCGGCAAGTAATGCATCCTGTGACATTGTCACTTCGCGTGAAAGCCAGGTCAC
GGCGTACTGTTCCGGCGGCGGCGCAAGGTAATGTAACCGACAACGACTACGTAATGTTGCCAGTAAACGT
TCAGGCTCGCGGGTAGCCAGGAAAAACCAAGTTTCTGCTGGTGGCTCTTCAAGCGTTTTCAGCAATGCGT
TAGCCGCGGCGTCGGTTAGTAAGGCAGCATCGGTTACCCAAACGACTTTCGCACCACCTAAGCGTGCGTG
CTCATTCAGCTTTTCGGTGACCTCACGTACCGCATCAACGCCCAGCGTATTTTTTCCTTTTTCGGGAGCC
AGGGTGTAGTAATCGGGATGCGTGCCAGCCTGCATCAACTGACATCCACGACAGTGACCGCAACTTTTGT
GGCCCTGCGGTTGTTGGCAGAGTAAATAACGGCTCAGGGCGTAGATTAAAGCATCATCGCCCATGCCCGG
TAACGCCTGAATGAGTAGCGCATGGTGACCTCTTCCGGCCTGATAGCTGGCTACCAGTTTTTCGAAATCA
GGTCGTAACCATGGATACCATCTCATATTTATATCTCCTTCTAGAGGGGAATTGTTATCCGCTCACAATT
CCCCTATAGTGAGTCGTATTAATTTCGCGGGATCGAGATCTCGATCCTCTACGCCGGACGCATCGTGGCC
GGCATCACCGGCGCCACAGGTGCGGTTGCTGGCGCCTATATCGCCGACATCACCGATGGGGAAGATCGGG
CTCGCCACTTCGGGCTCATGAGCGCTTGTTTCGGCGTGGGTATGGTGGCAGGCCCCGTGGCCGGGGGACT
GTTGGGCGCCATCTCCTTGCATGCACCATTCCTTGCGGCGGCGGTGCTCAACGGCCTCAACCTACTACTG
GGCTGCTTCCTAATGCAGGAGTCGCATAAGGGAGAGCGTCGAGATCCCGGACACCATCGAATGGCGCAAA
ACCTTTCGCGGTATGGCATGATAGCGCCCGGAAGAGAGTCAATTCAGGGTGGTGAATGTGAAACCAGTAA
CGTTATACGATGTCGCAGAGTATGCCGGTGTCTCTTATCAGACCGTTTCCCGCGTGGTGAACCAGGCCAG
CCACGTTTCTGCGAAAACGCGGGAAAAAGTGGAAGCGGCGATGGCGGAGCTGAATTACATTCCCAACCGC
GTGGCACAACAACTGGCGGGCAAACAGTCGTTGCTGATTGGCGTTGCCACCTCCAGTCTGGCCCTGCACG
CGCCGTCGCAAATTGTCGCGGCGATTAAATCTCGCGCCGATCAACTGGGTGCCAGCGTGGTGGTGTCGAT
GGTAGAACGAAGCGGCGTCGAAGCCTGTAAAGCGGCGGTGCACAATCTTCTCGCGCAACGCGTCAGTGGG
CTGATCATTAACTATCCGCTGGATGACCAGGATGCCATTGCTGTGGAAGCTGCCTGCACTAATGTTCCGG
CGTTATTTCTTGATGTCTCTGACCAGACACCCATCAACAGTATTATTTTCTCCCATGAAGACGGTACGCG
ACTGGGCGTGGAGCATCTGGTCGCATTGGGTCACCAGCAAATCGCGCTGTTAGCGGGCCCATTAAGTTCT
GTCTCGGCGCGTCTGCGTCTGGCTGGCTGGCATAAATATCTCACTCGCAATCAAATTCAGCCGATAGCGG
AACGGGAAGGCGACTGGAGTGCCATGTCCGGTTTTCAACAAACCATGCAAATGCTGAATGAGGGCATCGT
TCCCACTGCGATGCTGGTTGCCAACGATCAGATGGCGCTGGGCGCAATGCGCGCCATTACCGAGTCCGGG
CTGCGCGTTGGTGCGGATATCTCGGTAGTGGGATACGACGATACCGAAGACAGCTCATGTTATATCCCGC
CGTTAACCACCATCAAACAGGATTTTCGCCTGCTGGGGCAAACCAGCGTGGACCGCTTGCTGCAACTCTC
TCAGGGCCAGGCGGTGAAGGGCAATCAGCTGTTGCCCGTCTCACTGGTGAAAAGAAAAACCACCCTGGCG
CCCAATACGCAAACCGCCTCTCCCCGCGCGTTGGCCGATTCATTAATGCAGCTGGCACGACAGGTTTCCC
GACTGGAAAGCGGGCAGTGAGCGCAACGCAATTAATGTAAGTTAGCTCACTCATTAGGCACCGGGATCTC
GACCGATGCCCTTGAGAGCCTTCAACCCAGTCAGCTCCTTCCGGTGGGCGCGGGGCATGACTATCGTCGC
CGCACTTATGACTGTCTTCTTTATCATGCAACTCGTAGGACAGGTGCCGGCAGCGCTCTGGGTCATTTTC
GGCGAGGACCGCTTTCGCTGGAGCGCGACGATGATCGGCCTGTCGCTTGCGGTATTCGGAATCTTGCACG
CCCTCGCTCAAGCCTTCGTCACTGGTCCCGCCACCAAACGTTTCGGCGAGAAGCAGGCCATTATCGCCGG
CATGGCGGCCGACGCGCTGGGCTACGTCTTGCTGGCGTTCGCGACGCGAGGCTGGATGGCCTTCCCCATT
ATGATTCTTCTCGCTTCCGGCGGCATCGGGATGCCCGCGTTGCAGGCCATGCTGTCCAGGCAGGTAGATG
ACGACCATCAGGGACAGCTTCAAGGATCGCTCGCGGCTCTTACCAGCCTAACTTCGATCATTGGACCGCT
GATCGTCACGGCGATTTATGCCGCCTCGGCGAGCACATGGAACGGGTTGGCATGGATTGTAGGCGCCGCC
CTATACCTTGTCTGCCTCCCCGCGTTGCGTCGCGGTGCATGGAGCCGGGCCACCTCGACCTGAATGGAAG
CCGGCGGCACCTCGCTAACGGATTCACCACTCCAAGAATTGGAGCCAATCAATTCTTGCGGAGAACTGTG
AATGCGCAAACCAACCCTTGGCAGAACATATCCATCGCGTCCGCCATCTCCAGCAGCCGCACGCGGCGCA
TCTCGGGCAGCGTTGGGTCCTGGCCACGGGTGCGCATGATCGTGCTCCTGTCGTTGAGGACCCGGCTAGG
CTGGCGGGGTTGCCTTACTGGTTAGCAGAATGAATCACCGATACGCGAGCGAACGTGAAGCGACTGCTGC
TGCAAAACGTCTGCGACCTGAGCAACAACATGAATGGTCTTCGGTTTCCGTGTTTCGTAAAGTCTGGAAA
CGCGGAAGTCAGCGCCCTGCACCATTATGTTCCGGATCTGCATCGCAGGATGCTGCTGGCTACCCTGTGG
AACACCTACATCTGTATTAACGAAGCGCTGGCATTGACCCTGAGTGATTTTTCTCTGGTCCCGCCGCATC
CATACCGCCAGTTGTTTACCCTCACAACGTTCCAGTAACCGGGCATGTTCATCATCAGTAACCCGTATCG
TGAGCATCCTCTCTCGTTTCATCGGTATCATTACCCCCATGAACAGAAATCCCCCTTACACGGAGGCATC
AGTGACCAAACAGGAAAAAACCGCCCTTAACATGGCCCGCTTTATCAGAAGCCAGACATTAACGCTTCTG
GAGAAACTCAACGAGCTGGACGCGGATGAACAGGCAGACATCTGTGAATCGCTTCACGACCACGCTGATG
AGCTTTACCGCAGCTGCCTCGCGCGTTTCGGTGATGACGGTGAAAACCTCTGACACATGCAGCTCCCGGA
GACGGTCACAGCTTGTCTGTAAGCGGATGCCGGGAGCAGACAAGCCCGTCAGGGCGCGTCAGCGGGTGTT
GGCGGGTGTCGGGGCGCAGCCATGACCCAGTCACGTAGCGATAGCGGAGTGTATACTGGCTTAACTATGC
GGCATCAGAGCAGATTGTACTGAGAGTGCACCATTGCGGTGTGAAATACCGCACAGATGCGTAAGGAGAA
AATACCGCATCAGGCGCTCTTCCGCTTCCTCGCTCACTGACTCGCTGCGCTCGGTCGTTCGGCTGCGGCG
AGCGGTATCAGCTCACTCAAAGGCGGTAATACGGTTATCCACAGAATCAGGGGATAACGCAGGAAAGAAC
ATGTGAGCAAAAGGCCAGCAAAAGGCCAGGAACCGTAAAAAGGCCGCGTTGCTGGCGTTTTTCCATAGGC
TCCGCCCCCCTGACGAGCATCACAAAAATCGACGCTCAAGTCAGAGGTGGCGAAACCCGACAGGACTATA
AAGATACCAGGCGTTTCCCCCTGGAAGCTCCCTCGT
